Addgene plasmid #36301: pXylan
Depositing lab: Jay Keasling. Depositing organization: University of California, Berkeley. Publication: Synthesis of three advanced biofuels from ionic liquid-pretreated switchgrass using engineered Escherichia coli. Bokinsky G, Peralta-Yahya PP, George A, Holmes BM, Steen EJ, Dietrich J, Soon Lee T, Tullman-Ercek D, Voigt CA, Simmons BA, Keasling JD. Proc Natl Acad Sci U S A. 2011 Dec 13;108(50):19949-54. Epub 2011 Nov 28. 10.1073/pnas.1106958108 PubMed 22123987.
Backbone
  Vector backbone: Biobrick family of vectors
  Vector type: Synthetic Biology
  Selectable markers: Amp
Growth in bacteria
  Bacterial resistance: Ampicillin, 100 μg/mL
  Growth temperature: 37°C
  Growth strain: DH10B
  Growth instructions: Use Ampicillin EZ media. Promoters on this plasmid are strongly expressed in LB medium. Growth in minimal medium with glucose instead of LB, or EZ rich medium, may help with plasmid stability
  Copy number: Low Copy
Gene/Insert
  Gene/Insert name: pXylan
  Insert size (bp): 7102
  Promoter: Two promoters from the E coli genome drive two different genes: PcspD and PcstA
  Cloning method: Ligation Independent Cloning
  Sequencing primers: 5′ gacgtcggtgcctaatgagtg; 3′ tgcctggagatccttactcgagtt
Terms and licenses: Academic/Nonprofit Terms; Industry Terms: Not Available to Industry
Depositor comments: Note from depositor regarding growing this plasmid: W used DH10B, plated on LB/carb, and grew the plasmid up in TB medium plus 2% glycerol and 100 ug/mL carbenicillin. It's key to not grow the cells up too long, either on the plate or in the liquid medium, and probably best to harvest the cells in early stationary phase.
How to cite: pXylan was a gift from Jay Keasling (Addgene plasmid # 36301 ; http://n2t.net/addgene:36301 ; RRID:Addgene_36301)
