[The description below was written by a language model from this plasmid's Addgene catalogue record and pLannotate feature annotations shown in this document.]
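Description:
pXylan is a low-copy synthetic-biology plasmid from the BioBrick family of vectors, built to give Escherichia coli the ability to break down xylan, the main hemicellulose component of plant biomass. It replicates from the pSC101 origin together with its Rep101 (RepA) initiator protein, consistent with the low copy number in the catalogue entry. Selection is through β-lactamase (AmpR, ampicillin/carbenicillin) expressed from its own bla promoter and followed by a lambda t0 terminator. A very short match to a ColE1-type origin is also annotated, but at under fifty bases it is not a functional replicon. The listed insert size equals the full 7,102 bp sequence, so the record treats the whole plasmid as the construct.

The payload consists of two enzyme cassettes driven by native E. coli promoters, PcspD and PcstA. The annotated CAP binding site and the small yljB reading frame probably belong to these borrowed genomic promoter regions, though the record does not say which promoter drives which gene. One cassette encodes a protein matching a xylosidase-type enzyme (xsa) from Bacteroides ovatus. The other places E. coli osmY immediately upstream of a sequence resembling a Clostridium stercorarium xylanase (xynB), an arrangement that suggests an OsmY fusion. OsmY is commonly used as a carrier to export passenger proteins out of the cell. A tonB terminator follows the first gene, and rrnB T1 and T7Te terminators follow the second.

Together, a secreted xylanase and a xylosidase would convert xylan to usable xylose. This fits the associated work on producing advanced biofuels from ionic-liquid-pretreated switchgrass. The depositor notes that the promoters are strongly active in rich LB medium, which can compromise plasmid stability.
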