Features (pLannotate 1.2.2; 14 found; start..end, strand, type, name):
     15..36      -  protein_bind   CAP binding site: CAP binding activates transcription in the presence of cAMP. E. coli catabolite activator protein
    329..1249    +  CDS            xsa (fragment): XYLB_BACOV - Experimental evidence at transcript level: Swiss-Prot protein existence level 2. From Bacteroides ovatus.
   1282..1327    -  rep_origin     ori (fragment): high-copy-number ColE1/pMB1/pBR322/pUC origin of replication
   1509..1540    -  terminator     tonB terminator: bidirectional E. coli tonB-P14 transcription terminator
   1651..1722    -  CDS            yljB: YLJB_ECOLI - Experimental evidence at protein level: Swiss-Prot protein existence level 1. From Escherichia coli (strain K12).
   1904..2506    +  CDS            osmY: OSMY_ECOLI - Experimental evidence at protein level: Swiss-Prot protein existence level 1. From Escherichia coli (strain K12).
   2522..3595    +  CDS            xynB (fragment): CEXY_THEST - Experimental evidence at protein level: Swiss-Prot protein existence level 1. Active toward xylan, carboxymethylcellulose, P-nitrophenyl- beta-D-xylopyranoside and P-nitrophenyl-beta-D-cellobioside. From Thermoclostridium stercorarium (Clostridium stercorarium).
   3631..3702    +  terminator     rrnB T1 terminator: transcription terminator T1 from the E. coli rrnB gene
   3718..3745    +  terminator     T7Te terminator: phage T7 early transcription terminator
   4276..5226    -  CDS            Rep101: RepA protein needed for replication with the pSC101 origin; rep101
   5274..5496    -  rep_origin     pSC101 ori: low-copy replication origin that requires the Rep101 protein
   5988..6082    -  terminator     lambda t0 terminator: transcription terminator from phage lambda
   6112..6972    -  CDS            AmpR: β-lactamase; bla; confers resistance to ampicillin, carbenicillin, and related antibiotics
   6973..7077    -  promoter       AmpR promoter: bla
>Addgene plasmid #36301 | pXylan | depositor full sequence | sequence record 46430 | pXylan sequence 7102 bps
GACGTCGGTGCCTAATGAGTGAGCTAACTTACATTAATTGAACCCGACAGAATTAGATGAGATTGCAGGA
AAACTCGGTTAACGGAGTGATCGAGTTAACATTGTTAAGTTAAATATTGGTTTCAACTCCGATTTACATG
GTTGCTGTGTTGTTAAATTGTACAAAGATGTTATAGAAACAAAATGTAACATCTCTATGGACACGCACAC
GGATAACAACTGAATTCAAAAGATCTAGGAGGAAAAAAAAATGTCTACAGAAAATGAAGTTGTTGATTAC
AAAGCGCTGGCGGCCAGGGCGATTTCCCAACCCCTGGTAACCCATATCTATACGGCTGACCCCTCAGCAC
ATGTATTCAATGGCAAGGTTTACATTTATCCATCACACGATATCGATGCCGGTATCCCGTTCAATGACAA
CGGTGACCACTTCGGGATGGAGGACTACCATGTGTTGCGTATGGATTCCCCTGAAGGCAAGGCAGAAGAC
TGTGGTGTGGCACTGCATGTGAAGGATGTGCCCTGGGCAGAGCGTCAAATGTGGGCGCCGGACGCAATCA
CCAAAGATGGCAAGTACTACCTCTATTTCCCCGCTCGCGCCCGTGATGGACTGTTTAAAATCGGGGTTGC
GATAGGTGATCAACCTGAAGGGCCTTTTGTTGCAGAGCCTGAGCCTATCGCAGGAAGCTATTCCATTGAT
CCTGCGGTCTTTGGCGATGATGACGGTGAGTTTTACCTGTACTTCGGCGGTATTTGGGGCGGGCAATTAC
AAAAATACCGCGATAACACTTACAGCGAAATCCATGAGGAGCCCACGGCCGACCAACCCGCACTGGGCGC
CCGTGTAGCGCGCCTGAGTGCTGATATGAAATCCTTTGTGGAAGCTTCGCGCGAAGTGGTAATTCTGGAT
GAGCAGGGCCAGCCGCTATTGGCGGGCGATAACAGTCGCCGTTATTTTGAAGGTCCCTGGATGCACAAAT
ACCAGGGCAAGTACTACCTGTCCTACTCAACCGGTGATACTCACTTCTTGTGTTATGCCACCAGTGATAA
TCCCTATGGGCCTTTCACCTATCAAGGGCAGATTTTGACACCGGTTGTGGGCTGGACAACACACCATTCG
ATCTGTGAATTCGAAGGCAAGTGGTATTTGTTTTACCACGACTCTGTCTTGTCGGAAGGGGTGACACATT
TGCGTTCGGTGAAGGTGACAGAATTGCACTATGAGGCGGATGGGAAAATTAAAACGATTCATCCCTATCG
TGATTAGTAAGTATGGTCGACGATCCGGCAAACAAACCACCGTTGGTAGCGGTGGTTTTTTTGTTTGGAT
CGACAATCTTCGTAAGCGTCATCAATAAGCGTAAAAAAACCGGGCAATGCCCGGTTTTTTAATGAGAAAT
TTTACCTGTCGTAGCCGCCACCATCCGGCAAAGAAGCATACAAGGCTTTTGGCTTATAGCTACGTAGCGC
ATTGCGTCGCAGCACAATCCCGGCACCGATCGAGTAATAGTCAAAAGCCTCCGGTCGGAGGCTTTTGACT
TTCTGCCCTTGTCAGTTATCATCTTCGGTTACGGTTATCGGCAGAACGCCCTGCCGCTGACAAGAGCTTA
TTTGCCTGACCAATCTACTCCACATGATAGATAACTATCATCTATCGTTGGCATCAGCGACATCTGTCAC
ATTCCTGTCAATAGCGTTAACTGCTTCAAATTTTTGATTCATACCTGCCCCTTGTCCCCTGTCAAATGCT
TGACGGCTCGCCCTAATTCTCTAAATTGTATTTCTAGAGTTGGCGAGGTTTTGAACAGCCCCCTCTCTGA
CCCCGGTTTATTCCATCTTACTTGTATAAGATTTGCGAAGGATGTCGAAGCGAATTCAAAAGATCTAGCA
GGAGGAAAAAAAAATGACTATGACAAGACTGAAGATTTCGAAAACTCTGCTGGCTGTAATGTTGACCTCT
GCCGTCGCGACCGGCTCTGCCTACGCGGAAAACAACGCGCAGACTACCAATGAAAGCGCAGGGCAAAAAG
TCGATAGCTCTATGAATAAAGTCGGTAATTTCATGGATGACAGCGCCATCACCGCGAAAGTGAAGGCGGC
CCTGGTGGATCATGACAACATCAAGAGCACCGATATCTCTGTAAAAACCGATCAAAAAGTCGTGACCCTG
AGCGGTTTCGTTGAAAGCCAGGCCCAGGCCGAAGAGGCAGTGAAAGTGGCGAAAGGCGTTGAAGGGGTGA
CCTCTGTCAGCGACAAACTGCACGTTCGCGACGCTAAAGAAGGCTCGGTGAAGGGCTACGCGGGTGACAC
CGCCACCACCAGTGAAATCAAAGCCAAACTGCTGGCGGACGATATCGTCCCTTCCCGTCATGTGAAAGTT
GAAACCACCGACGGCGTGGTTCAGCTCTCCGGTACCGTCGATTCTCAGGCACAAAGTGACCGTGCTGAAA
GTATCGCCAAAGCGGTAGATGGTGTGAAAAGCGTTAAAAATGATCTGAAAACTAAGGGCAGCGGATCTAT
GACCGGTAAGAAAGCATTCAACGATCAGACCTCCGCAGAAGATATCCCAAGCCTGGCGGAGGCTTTTCGC
GACTATTTTCCGATCGGTGCGGCGATCGAACCGGGTTATACCACTGGTCAGATTGCTGAACTGTATAAGA
AACATGTTAATATGCTGGTGGCCGAGAACGCTATGAAACCGGCGTCTCTGCAGCCGACCGAAGGTAACTT
CCAGTGGGCGGATGCAGATCGTATCGTTCAGTTTGCTAAAGAAAACGGCATGGAACTGCGCTTCCACACC
CTGGTTTGGCATAACCAAACCCCGACTGGTTTCTCCCTGGACAAAGAAGGTAAACCGATGGTGGAAGAAA
CCGACCCGCAGAAACGTGAAGAGAACCGTAAACTGCTGCTGCAGCGTCTGGAGAACTACATCCGTGCAGT
TGTGCTGCGTTATAAAGATGACATCAAATCTTGGGATGTAGTGAACGAAGTTATTGAACCAAACGATCCA
GGTGGTATGCGTAACTCTCCTTGGTACCAGATCACTGGTACTGAATACATCGAGGTCGCTTTCCGCGCAG
CACGTGAAGCCGGTGGTTCCGACATCAAACTGTACATCAACGACTATAACACCGATGATCCGGTTAAACG
TGACATCCTGTATGAGCTGGTTAAAAACCTGCTGGAAAAAGGCGTACCTATCGACGGTGTTGGTCACCAG
ACCCATATTGATATCTATAATCCGCCGGTAGAACGCATCATTGAATCCATTAAAAAGTTCGCGGGCCTGG
GCCTGGACAACATCATCACCGAACTGGACATGAGCATTTACTCCTGGAACGACCGTTCCGATTATGGTGA
CTCTATTCCGGATTACATTCTGACCCTGCAGGCAAAGCGTTATCAGGAGCTGTTCGATGCGCTGAAAGAA
AACAAAGACATTGTTTCCGCGGTCGTGTTCTGGGGCATTTCTGACAAATACTCTTGGCTGAACGGCTTCC
CGGTGAAGCGCACCAACGCCCCTCTGCTGTTTGATCGTAACTTTATGCCGAAACCTGCCTTCTGGGCAAT
CGTGGACCCATCCCGTCTGCGTGAATAAGGATCCAAACTCGAGTAAGGATCTCCAGGCATCAAATAAAAC
GAAAGGCTCAGTCGAAAGACTGGGCCTTTCGTTTTATCTGTTGTTTGTCGGTGAACGCTCTCTACTAGAG
TCACACTGGCTCACCTTCGGGTGGGCCTTTCTGCGTTTATACCTAGGGTACGGGTTTTGCTGCCCGCAAA
CGGGCTGTTCTGGTGTTGCTAGTTTGTTATCAGAATCGCAGATCCGGCTTCAGCCGGTTTGCCGGCTGAA
AGCGCTATTTCTTCCAGAATTGCCATGATTTTTTCCCCACGGGAGGCGTCACTGGCTCCCGTGTTGTCGG
CAGCTTTGATTCGATAAGCAGCATCGCCTGTTTCAGGCTGTCTATGTGTGACTGTTGAGCTGTAACAAGT
TGTCTCAGGTGTTCAATTTCATGTTCTAGTTGCTTTGTTTTACTGGTTTCACCTGTTCTATTAGGTGTTA
CATGCTGTTCATCTGTTACATTGTCGATCTGTTCATGGTGAACAGCTTTGAATGCACCAAAAACTCGTAA
AAGCTCTGATGTATCTATCTTTTTTACACCGTTTTCATCTGTGCATATGGACAGTTTTCCCTTTGATATG
TAACGGTGAACAGTTGTTCTACTTTTGTTTGTTAGTCTTGATGCTTCACTGATAGATACAAGAGCCATAA
GAACCTCAGATCCTTCCGTATTTAGCCAGTATGTTCTCTAGTGTGGTTCGTTGTTTTTGCGTGAGCCATG
AGAACGAACCATTGAGATCATACTTACTTTGCATGTCACTCAAAAATTTTGCCTCAAAACTGGTGAGCTG
AATTTTTGCAGTTAAAGCATCGTGTAGTGTTTTTCTTAGTCCGTTATGTAGGTAGGAATCTGATGTAATG
GTTGTTGGTATTTTGTCACCATTCATTTTTATCTGGTTGTTCTCAAGTTCGGTTACGAGATCCATTTGTC
TATCTAGTTCAACTTGGAAAATCAACGTATCAGTCGGGCGGCCTCGCTTATCAACCACCAATTTCATATT
GCTGTAAGTGTTTAAATCTTTACTTATTGGTTTCAAAACCCATTGGTTAAGCCTTTTAAACTCATGGTAG
TTATTTTCAAGCATTAACATGAACTTAAATTCATCAAGGCTAATCTCTATATTTGCCTTGTGAGTTTTCT
TTTGTGTTAGTTCTTTTAATAACCACTCATAAATCCTCATAGAGTATTTGTTTTCAAAAGACTTAACATG
TTCCAGATTATATTTTATGAATTTTTTTAACTGGAAAAGATAAGGCAATATCTCTTCACTAAAAACTAAT
TCTAATTTTTCGCTTGAGAACTTGGCATAGTTTGTCCACTGGAAAATCTCAAAGCCTTTAACCAAAGGAT
TCCTGATTTCCACAGTTCTCGTCATCAGCTCTCTGGTTGCTTTAGCTAATACACCATAAGCATTTTCCCT
ACTGATGTTCATCATCTGAGCGTATTGGTTATAAGTGAACGATACCGTCCGTTCTTTCCTTGTAGGGTTT
TCAATCGTGGGGTTGAGTAGTGCCACACAGCATAAAATTAGCTTGGTTTCATGCTCCGTTAAGTCATAGC
GACTAATCGCTAGTTCATTTGCTTTGAAAACAACTAATTCAGACATACATCTCAATTGGTCTAGGTGATT
TTAATCACTATACCAATTGAGATGGGCTAGTCAATGATAATTACTAGTCCTTTTCCCGGGTGATCTGGGT
ATCTGTAAATTCTGCTAGACCTTTGCTGGAAAACTTGTAAATTCTGCTAGACCCTCTGTAAATTCCGCTA
GACCTTTGTGTGTTTTTTTTGTTTATATTCAAGTGGTTATAATTTATAGAATAAAGAAAGAATAAAAAAA
GATAAAAAGAATAGATCCCAGCCCTGTGTATAACTCACTACTTTAGTCAGTTCCGCAGTATTACAAAAGG
ATGTCGCAAACGCTGTTTGCTCCTCTACAAAACAGACCTTAAAACCCTAAAGGCTTAAGTAGCACCCTCG
CAAGCTCGGGCAAATCGCTGAATATTCCTTTTGTCTCCGACCATCAGGCACCTGAGTCGCTGTCTTTTTC
GTGACATTCAGTTCGCTGCGCTCACGGCTCTGGCAGTGAATGGGGGTAAATGGCACTACAGGCGCCTTTT
ATGGATTCATGCAAGGAAACTACCCATAATACAAGAAAAGCCCGTCACGGGCTTCTCAGGGCGTTTTATG
GCGGGTCTGCTATGTGGTGCTATCTGACTTTTTGCTGTTCAGCAGTTCCTGCCCTCTGATTTTCCAGTCT
GACCACTTCGGATTATCCCGTGACAGGTCATTCAGACTGGCTAATGCACCCAGTAAGGCAGCGGTATCAT
CAACAGGCTTACCCGTCTTACTGTCCCTAGTGCTTGGATTCTCACCAATAAAAAACGCCCGGCGGCAACC
GAGCGTTCTGAACAAATCCAGATGGAGTTCTGAGGTCATTACTGGATCTATCAACAGGAGTCCAAGCGAG
CTCGTAAACTTGGTCTGACAGTTACCAATGCTTAATCAGTGAGGCACCTATCTCAGCGATCTGTCTATTT
CGTTCATCCATAGTTGCCTGACTCCCCGTCGTGTAGATAACTACGATACGGGAGGGCTTACCATCTGGCC
CCAGTGCTGCAATGATACCGCGAGACCCACGCTCACCGGCTCCAGATTTATCAGCAATAAACCAGCCAGC
CGGAAGGGCCGAGCGCAGAAGTGGTCCTGCAACTTTATCCGCCTCCATCCAGTCTATTAATTGTTGCCGG
GAAGCTAGAGTAAGTAGTTCGCCAGTTAATAGTTTGCGCAACGTTGTTGCCATTGCTACAGGCATCGTGG
TGTCACGCTCGTCGTTTGGTATGGCTTCATTCAGCTCCGGTTCCCAACGATCAAGGCGAGTTACATGATC
CCCCATGTTGTGCAAAAAAGCGGTTAGCTCCTTCGGTCCTCCGATCGTTGTCAGAAGTAAGTTGGCCGCA
GTGTTATCACTCATGGTTATGGCAGCACTGCATAATTCTCTTACTGTCATGCCATCCGTAAGATGCTTTT
CTGTGACTGGTGAGTACTCAACCAAGTCATTCTGAGAATAGTGTATGCGGCGACCGAGTTGCTCTTGCCC
GGCGTCAATACGGGATAATACCGCGCCACATAGCAGAACTTTAAAAGTGCTCATCATTGGAAAACGTTCT
TCGGGGCGAAAACTCTCAAGGATCTTACCGCTGTTGAGATCCAGTTCGATGTAACCCACTCGTGCACCCA
ACTGATCTTCAGCATCTTTTACTTTCACCAGCGTTTCTGGGTGAGCAAAAACAGGAAGGCAAAATGCCGC
AAAAAAGGGAATAAGGGCGACACGGAAATGTTGAATACTCATACTCTTCCTTTTTCAATATTATTGAAGC
ATTTATCAGGGTTATTGTCTCATGAGCGGATACATATTTGAATGTATTTAGAAAAATAAACAAATAGGGG
TTCCGCGCACATTTCCCCGAAAAGTGCCACCT
