>Addgene plasmid #36301 | pXylan | addgene partial sequence | sequence record 54111 | CspDp-f 5'-TCTTCGGTTACGGTTATCG-3'
GACTATTTGCCTGACCAATCTACTCCACATGATAGATAACTATCATCTATCGTTGGCATCAGCGACATCT
GTCACATTCCTGTCAATAGCGTTAACTGCTTCAAATTTTTGATTCATACCTGCCCCTTGTCCCCTGTCAA
ATGCTTGACGGCTCGCCCCAATTCTCTAAATTGTATTTCTAGAGTTGGCGAGGTTTTGAACAGCCCCCTC
TCTGACCCCGGTTTATTCCATCTTACTTGTATAAGATTTGCGAAGGATGTCGAAGCGAATTCAAAAGATC
TAGCAGGAGGAAAAAAAAATGACTATGACAAGACTGAAGATTTCGAAAACTCTGCTGGCTGTAATGTTGA
CCTCTGCCGTCGCGACCGGCTCTGCCTACGCGGAAAACAACGCGCAGACTACCAATGAAAGCGCAGGGCA
AAAAGTCGATAGCTCTATGAATAAAGTCGGTAATTTCATGGATGACAGCGCCATCACCGCGAAAGTGAAG
GCGGCCCTGGTGGATCATGACAACATCAAGAGCACCGATATCTCTGTAAAAACCGATCAAAAAGTCGTGA
CCCTGAGCGGTTTCGTTGAAAGCCAGGCCCAGGCCGAAGAGGCAGTGAAAGTGGCGAAAGGCGTTGAAGG
GGTGACCTCTGTCAGCGACAAACTGCACGTTCGCGACGCTAAAGAAGGCTCGGTGAAGGGCTACGCGGGT
GACACCGCCACCACCAGTGAAATCAAAGCCAAACTGCTGGCGGACGATATCGTCCCTTCCCGTCATGTGA
AAGTTGAAACCACCGACGGCGTGGTTCAGCTCTCCGGTACCGTCGATTCTCAGGCACAAAGTGACCGTGC
TGAAAGTATCGCCAAAGCGGTAGATGGTGTGAAAAGCGTTAAAAATGATCTGAAA
