>Addgene plasmid #36301 | pXylan | addgene partial sequence | sequence record 55590 | Amp-R 5'-ATAATACCGCGCCACATAGC-3'
CTCTCAAGGATCTTACCGCTGTTGAGATCCAGTTCGATGTAACCCACTCGTGCACCCAACTGATCTTCAG
CATCTTTTACTTTCACCAGCGTTTCTGGGTGAGCAAAAACAGGAAGGCAAAATGCCGCAAAAAAGGGAAT
AAGGGCGACACGGAAATGTTGAATACTCATACTCTTCCTTTTTCAATATTATTGAAGCATTTATCAGGGT
TATTGTCTCATGAGCGGATACATATTTGAATGTATTTAGAAAAATAAACAAATAGGGGTTCCGCGCACAT
TTCCCCGAAAAGTGCCACCTGACGTCGGTGCCTAATGAGTGAGCTAACTTACATTAATTGAACCCGACAG
AATTAGATGAGATTGCAGGAAAACTCGGTTAACGGAGTGATCGAGTTAACATTGTTAAGTTAAATATTGG
TTTCAACTCCGATTTACATGGTTGCTGTGTTGTTAAATTGTACAAAGATGTTATAGAAACAAAATGTAAC
ATCTCTATGGACACGCACACGGATAACAACTGAATTCAAAAGATCTAGGAGGAAAAAAAAATGTCTACAG
AAAATGAAGTTGTTGATTACAAAGCGCTGGCGGCCAGGGCGATTTCCCAACCCCTGGTAACCCATATCTA
TACGGCTGACCCCTCAGCACATGTATTCAATGGCAAGGTTTACATTTATCCATCACACGATATCGATGCC
GGTATCCCGTTCAATGACAA
